Addgene plasmid #135385: nSaCas9 P742 miniABEMax V82G
Purpose: Expression of nSaCas9 intradomain insertion of single evolved TadA monomer (V82G) at the specified position (P742 )
Depositing lab: Alex Hewitt. Depositing organization: University of Tasmania. Publication: Engineering domain-inlaid SaCas9 adenine base editors with reduced RNA off-targets and increased on-target DNA editing. Nguyen Tran MT, Mohd Khalid MKN, Wang Q, Walker JKR, Lidgerwood GE, Dilworth KL, Lisowski L, Pebay A, Hewitt AW. Nat Commun. 2020 Sep 25;11(1):4871. doi: 10.1038/s41467-020-18715-y. PubMed 32978399.
Backbone
  Vector backbone: pcDNA3.1(+)
  Vector type: Mammalian Expression, CRISPR
  Selectable markers: Blasticidin
Growth in bacteria
  Bacterial resistance: Ampicillin, 100 μg/mL
  Growth temperature: 30°C
  Growth strain: NEB Stable
  Copy number: High Copy
Gene/Insert
  Gene/Insert name: nSaCas9 P742 miniABEMax V82G
  Species: Synthetic
  Mutation: (V82G)
  Cloning method: Restriction Enzyme; 5′ cloning site Unknown (unknown if destroyed)
Terms and licenses: Academic/Nonprofit Terms; Industry Terms: Not Available to Industry
How to cite: nSaCas9 P742 miniABEMax V82G was a gift from Alex Hewitt (Addgene plasmid # 135385 ; http://n2t.net/addgene:135385 ; RRID:Addgene_135385)
