[The description below was written by a language model from this plasmid's Addgene catalogue record and pLannotate feature annotations shown in this document.]
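Description:
nSaCas9 P742 miniABEMax V82G is a mammalian expression plasmid built on the pcDNA3.1(+) backbone that encodes a domain-inlaid adenine base editor. Rather than fusing the deaminase to a terminus of the nuclease, a single evolved TadA monomer carrying the V82G substitution is inserted within the Staphylococcus aureus Cas9 nickase (nSaCas9) at position P742. In the 9,787-nt sequence the annotation tool labels the whole fusion as one long cas9 open reading frame and does not mark the embedded TadA segment separately. Any linkers or nuclear localisation signals are likewise not annotated. This reading frame is driven by the CMV immediate-early enhancer and promoter, with a T7 promoter lying just upstream of the coding region.

A blasticidin S deaminase (BSD) gene lies shortly downstream of the editor and ahead of the bGH polyadenylation signal. This placement suggests it is co-expressed from the same CMV transcript, although the element linking the two coding sequences is not annotated. Blasticidin is the listed mammalian selectable marker. The backbone's own SV40 promoter–neomycin resistance–SV40 poly(A) cassette also appears in the feature table. The plasmid is propagated in E. coli through a high-copy ColE1/pUC origin and ampicillin resistance, and an f1 origin is present. The short HIV-1 LTR, ble and lacI fragments are probably annotation or backbone remnants with no functional role.

No guide RNA cassette is annotated, so the SaCas9 guide is presumably supplied separately. The associated work indicates the construct belongs to a series testing TadA insertion sites in SaCas9, aimed at increasing on-target A-to-G DNA editing while reducing RNA off-target editing.
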