Features (pLannotate 1.2.2; 21 found; start..end, strand, type, name):
    150..529     +  enhancer       CMV enhancer: human cytomegalovirus immediate early enhancer
    530..733     +  promoter       CMV promoter: human cytomegalovirus (CMV) immediate early promoter
    729..762     +  LTR            5' LTR (truncated) (fragment): truncated 5' long terminal repeat (LTR) from HIV-1
    778..796     +  promoter       T7 promoter: promoter for bacteriophage T7 RNA polymerase
    822..4673    +  CDS            cas9: CAS9_STAAU - Experimental evidence at protein level: Swiss-Prot protein existence level 1. CRISPR (clustered regularly interspaced short palindromic repeat) is an adaptive immune system that provides protection against mobile genetic elements (viruses, transposable elements and conjugative plasmids). CRISPR clusters contain spacers, sequences complementary to antecedent mobile elements, and target invading nucleic acids. CRISPR clusters are transcribed and processed into CRISPR RNA (crRNA). In type II CRISPR systems correct processing of pre-crRNA requires a trans- encoded small RNA (tracrRNA)
   4824..5222    +  CDS            BSD: blasticidin S deaminase; Aspergillus terreus BSD; confers resistance to blasticidin
   5299..5523    +  polyA_signal   bGH poly(A) signal: bovine growth hormone polyadenylation signal
   5527..5548    +  promoter       SV40 promoter (fragment): SV40 enhancer and early promoter
   5569..5997    +  rep_origin     f1 ori (sequence partly withheld): f1 bacteriophage origin of replication; arrow indicates direction of (+) strand synthesis
   6011..6340    +  promoter       SV40 promoter: SV40 enhancer and early promoter
   6407..7198    +  CDS            neo: KKA2_KLEPN - Also known as kan, nptII. Experimental evidence at protein level: Swiss-Prot protein existence level 1. Resistance to kanamycin, neomycin, paromomycin, ribostamycin, butirosin and gentamicin B. From Klebsiella pneumoniae.
   7222..7380    +  CDS            ble (fragment): BLE_KLEPN - Experimental evidence at protein level: Swiss-Prot protein existence level 1. Binding protein with a strong affinity to the bleomycin family of antibiotics. Binds to CL990; an antimitotic-antibiotic compound. From Klebsiella pneumoniae.
   7375..7496    +  polyA_signal   SV40 poly(A) signal: SV40 polyadenylation signal
   7569..7585    -  protein_bind   lac operator: The lac repressor binds to the lac operator to inhibit transcription in E. coli. This inhibition can be relieved by adding lactose or isopropyl-β-D-thiogalactopyranoside (IPTG). lac repressor encoded by lacI
   7593..7623    -  promoter       lac promoter: promoter for the E. coli lac operon
   7638..7659    -  protein_bind   CAP binding site: CAP binding activates transcription in the presence of cAMP. E. coli catabolite activator protein
   7672..7764    -  CDS            lacI (fragment): lac repressor; lacI; The lac repressor binds to the lac operator to inhibit transcription in E. coli. This inhibition can be relieved by adding lactose or isopropyl-β-D-thiogalactopyranoside (IPTG).
   7947..8535    -  rep_origin     ori: high-copy-number ColE1/pMB1/pBR322/pUC origin of replication
   8706..9566    -  CDS            AmpR: β-lactamase; bla; confers resistance to ampicillin, carbenicillin, and related antibiotics
   9567..9671    -  promoter       AmpR promoter: bla
   9730..9782    -  misc_feature   bom (fragment): basis of mobility region from pBR322
>Addgene plasmid #135385 | nSaCas9 P742 miniABEMax V82G | addgene full sequence | sequence record 267823 | Addgene NGS Result
CCCTGCTTGTGTGTTGGAGGTCGCTGAGTAGTGCGCGAGCAAAATTTAAGCTACAACAAGGCAAGGCTTG
ACCGACAATTGCATGAAGAATCTGCTTAGGGTTAGGCGTTTTGCGCTGCTTCGCGATGTACGGGCCAGAT
ATACGCGTTGACATTGATTATTGACTAGTTATTAATAGTAATCAATTACGGGGTCATTAGTTCATAGCCC
ATATATGGAGTTCCGCGTTACATAACTTACGGTAAATGGCCCGCCTGGCTGACCGCCCAACGACCCCCGC
CCATTGACGTCAATAATGACGTATGTTCCCATAGTAACGCCAATAGGGACTTTCCATTGACGTCAATGGG
TGGAGTATTTACGGTAAACTGCCCACTTGGCAGTACATCAAGTGTATCATATGCCAAGTACGCCCCCTAT
TGACGTCAATGACGGTAAATGGCCCGCCTGGCATTATGCCCAGTACATGACCTTATGGGACTTTCCTACT
TGGCAGTACATCTACGTATTAGTCATCGCTATTACCATGGTGATGCGGTTTTGGCAGTACATCAATGGGC
GTGGATAGCGGTTTGACTCACGGGGATTTCCAAGTCTCCACCCCATTGACGTCAATGGGAGTTTGTTTTG
GCACCAAAATCAACGGGACTTTCCAAAATGTCGTAACAACTCCGCCCCATTGACGCAAATGGGCGGTAGG
CGTGTACGGTGGGAGGTCTATATAAGCAGAGCTCTCTGGCTAACTAGAGAACCCACTGCTTACTGGCTTA
TCGAAATTAATACGACTCACTATAGGGAGACCCAAGCTGGCTAGCGCCACCATGAAGCGAAATTACATTC
TGGGGCTGGCCATTGGCATTACATCAGTGGGCTATGGCATCATTGACTACGAGACAAGGGACGTGATCGA
CGCCGGCGTGAGACTGTTCAAGGAGGCCAACGTGGAGAACAATGAGGGCCGGAGATCCAAGAGGGGAGCA
AGGCGCCTGAAGCGGAGAAGGCGCCACAGAATCCAGAGAGTGAAGAAGCTGCTGTTCGATTACAACCTGC
TGACCGACCACTCCGAGCTGTCTGGCATCAATCCTTATGAGGCCAGAGTGAAGGGCCTGTCCCAGAAGCT
GTCTGAGGAGGAGTTTAGCGCCGCCCTGCTGCACCTGGCAAAGAGGAGAGGCGTGCACAACGTGAATGAG
GTGGAGGAGGACACCGGCAACGAGCTGTCCACAAAGGAGCAGATCAGCCGCAATTCCAAGGCCCTGGAGG
AGAAGTATGTGGCCGAGCTGCAGCTGGAGCGGCTGAAGAAGGATGGCGAGGTGAGGGGCTCCATCAATCG
CTTCAAGACCTCTGACTACGTGAAGGAGGCCAAGCAGCTGCTGAAGGTGCAGAAGGCCTACCACCAGCTG
GATCAGTCCTTTATCGATACATATATCGACCTGCTGGAGACAAGGCGCACATACTATGAGGGACCAGGAG
AGGGCTCTCCCTTCGGCTGGAAGGACATCAAGGAGTGGTACGAGATGCTGATGGGCCACTGCACCTATTT
TCCAGAGGAGCTGAGAAGCGTGAAGTACGCCTATAACGCCGATCTGTACAACGCCCTGAATGACCTGAAC
AACCTGGTCATCACCAGGGATGAGAACGAGAAGCTGGAGTACTATGAGAAGTTCCAGATCATCGAGAACG
TGTTCAAGCAGAAGAAGAAGCCTACACTGAAGCAGATCGCCAAGGAGATCCTGGTGAACGAGGAGGACAT
CAAGGGCTACCGCGTGACCTCCACAGGCAAGCCAGAGTTCACCAATCTGAAGGTGTATCACGATATCAAG
GACATCACAGCCCGGAAGGAGATCATCGAGAACGCCGAGCTGCTGGATCAGATCGCCAAGATCCTGACCA
TCTATCAGAGCTCCGAGGACATCCAGGAGGAGCTGACCAACCTGAATAGCGAGCTGACACAGGAGGAGAT
CGAGCAGATCAGCAATCTGAAGGGCTACACCGGCACACACAACCTGAGCCTGAAGGCCATCAATCTGATC
CTGGATGAGCTGTGGCACACAAACGACAATCAGATCGCCATCTTTAACCGGCTGAAGCTGGTGCCAAAGA
AGGTGGACCTGTCCCAGCAGAAGGAGATCCCAACCACACTGGTGGACGATTTCATCCTGTCTCCCGTGGT
GAAGCGGAGCTTCATCCAGAGCATCAAAGTGATCAACGCCATCATCAAGAAGTACGGCCTGCCCAATGAT
ATCATCATCGAGCTGGCCAGGGAGAAGAACTCCAAGGACGCCCAGAAGATGATCAATGAGATGCAGAAGA
GGAACCGCCAGACCAATGAGCGGATCGAGGAGATCATCAGAACCACAGGCAAGGAGAACGCCAAGTACCT
GATCGAGAAGATCAAGCTGCACGATATGCAGGAGGGCAAGTGTCTGTATTCTCTGGAGGCCATCCCTCTG
GAGGACCTGCTGAACAATCCATTCAACTACGAGGTGGATCACATCATCCCCCGGAGCGTGAGCTTCGACA
ATTCTTTTAACAATAAGGTGCTGGTGAAGCAGGAGGAGAACAGCAAGAAGGGCAATAGGACCCCTTTCCA
GTACCTGTCTAGCTCCGATTCTAAGATCAGCTACGAGACATTCAAGAAGCACATCCTGAATCTGGCCAAG
GGCAAGGGCCGCATCAGCAAGACCAAGAAGGAGTACCTGCTGGAGGAGCGGGACATCAACAGATTCTCCG
TGCAGAAGGACTTCATCAACCGGAATCTGGTGGACACCAGATACGCCACACGCGGCCTGATGAATCTGCT
GCGGTCTTATTTCAGAGTGAACAATCTGGATGTGAAGGTGAAGAGCATCAACGGCGGCTTCACCTCCTTT
CTGCGGAGAAAGTGGAAGTTTAAGAAGGAGCGCAACAAGGGCTATAAGCACCACGCCGAGGATGCCCTGA
TCATCGCCAATGCCGACTTCATCTTTAAGGAGTGGAAGAAGCTGGACAAGGCCAAGAAAGTGATGGAGAA
CCAGATGTTCGAGGAGAAGCAGGCCGAGAGCATGCCCCCGAAGAAGAAACGTAAGGTGGGTAGCAGCGGT
AGCCCGAAAAAGAAGCGCAAAGTGGGCAGCGACGCGCTGGACGATTTCGATCTGGACATGCTGGGCAGCG
ATGCGCTGGATGATTTCGGCGGTGGCAGCTCTGAGGTGGAGTTTTCCCACGAGTACTGGATGAGACATGC
CCTGACCCTGGCCAAGAGGGCACGCGATGAGAGGGAGGTGCCTGTGGGAGCCGTGCTGGTGCTGAACAAT
AGAGTGATCGGCGAGGGCTGGAACAGAGCCATCGGCCTGCACGACCCAACAGCCCATGCCGAAATTATGG
CCCTGAGACAGGGCGGCCTGGTCATGCAGAACTACAGACTGATTGACGCCACCCTGTACGGCACATTCGA
GCCTTGCGTGATGTGCGCCGGCGCCATGATCCACTCTAGGATCGGCCGCGTGGTGTTTGGCGTGAGGAAC
GCAAAAACCGGCGCCGCAGGCTCCCTGATGGACGTGCTGCACTACCCCGGCATGAATCACCGCGTCGAAA
TTACCGAGGGAATCCTGGCAGATGAATGTGCCGCCCTGCTGTGCTATTTCTTTCGGATGCCTAGACAGGT
GTTCAATGCTCAGAAGAAGGCCCAGAGCTCCACCGACGGCGGTAGCGGCGGTAGCGGTGGTAGCGGCGGC
AGCGGTGGTAGCGGTGGCAGCGGTGGTCCCGAGATCGAGACAGAGCAGGAGTACAAGGAGATTTTCATCA
CACCTCACCAGATCAAGCACATCAAGGACTTCAAGGACTACAAGTATTCTCACAGGGTGGATAAGAAGCC
CAACCGCGAGCTGATCAATGACACCCTGTATAGCACACGGAAGGACGATAAGGGCAATACCCTGATCGTG
AACAATCTGAACGGCCTGTACGACAAGGATAATGACAAGCTGAAGAAGCTGATCAACAAGTCTCCCGAGA
AGCTGCTGATGTACCACCACGATCCTCAGACATATCAGAAGCTGAAGCTGATCATGGAGCAGTACGGCGA
CGAGAAGAACCCACTGTATAAGTACTATGAGGAGACAGGCAACTACCTGACAAAGTATAGCAAGAAGGAT
AATGGCCCCGTGATCAAGAAGATCAAGTACTATGGCAACAAGCTGAATGCCCACCTGGACATCACCGACG
ATTACCCTAACTCTCGCAATAAGGTGGTGAAGCTGAGCCTGAAGCCATACCGGTTCGACGTGTACCTGGA
CAACGGCGTGTATAAGTTTGTGACAGTGAAGAATCTGGATGTGATCAAGAAGGAGAACTACTATGAGGTG
AACAGCAAGTGCTACGAGGAGGCCAAGAAGCTGAAGAAGATCAGCAACCAGGCCGAGTTCATCGCCTCTT
TTTACAACAATGACCTGATCAAGATCAATGGCGAGCTGTATAGAGTGATCGGCGTGAACAATGATCTGCT
GAACAGAATCGAAGTGAATATGATCGACATCACCTACAGGGAGTATCTGGAGAACATGAATGATAAGAGG
CCCCCTCGCATCATCAAGACCATCGCCTCTAAGACACAGAGCATCAAGAAGTACAGCACAGACATCCTGG
GGAACCTGTATGAAGTCAAGAGCAAGAAACATCCTCAGATTATCAAGAAAGGCTCTGGTGGTTCTAAGCG
ACCTGCCGCCACAAAGAAGGCTGGACAGGCTAAGAAGAAGAAAGATTACAAAGACGATGACGATAAGGGA
TCCGGCGCAACAAACTTCTCTCTGCTGAAACAAGCCGGAGATGTCGAAGAGAATCCTGGACCGATGGCCA
AGCCTTTGTCTCAAGAAGAATCCACCCTCATTGAAAGAGCAACGGCTACAATCAACAGCATCCCCATCTC
TGAAGACTACAGCGTCGCCAGCGCAGCTCTCTCTAGCGACGGCCGCATCTTCACTGGTGTCAATGTATAT
CATTTTACTGGGGGACCTTGTGCAGAACTCGTGGTGCTGGGCACTGCTGCTGCTGCGGCAGCTGGCAACC
TGACTTGTATCGTCGCGATCGGAAATGAGAACAGGGGCATCTTGAGCCCCTGCGGACGGTGCCGACAGGT
GCTTCTCGATCTGCATCCTGGGATCAAAGCCATAGTGAAGGACAGTGATGGACAGCCGACGGCAGTTGGG
ATTCGTGAATTGCTGCCCTCTGGTTATGTGTGGGAGGGCTAAGAATTCTGCAGATATCCAGCACAGTGGC
GGCCGCTCGAGTCTAGAGGGCCCGTTTAAACCCGCTGATCAGCCTCGACTGTGCCTTCTAGTTGCCAGCC
ATCTGTTGTTTGCCCCTCCCCCGTGCCTTCCTTGACCCTGGAAGGTGCCACTCCCACTGTCCTTTCCTAA
TAAAATGAGGAAATTGCATCGCATTGTCTGAGTAGGTGTCATTCTATTCTGGGGGGTGGGGTGGGGCAGG
ACAGCAAGGGGGAGGATTGGGAAGACAATAGCAGGCATGCTGGGGATGCGGTGGGCTCTATGGCTTCTGA
GGCGGAAAGAACCAGCTGGGGCTCTAGGGGGTATCCCC
[124 nt withheld, positions 5569-5692]
C
[91 nt withheld, positions 5694-5784]
A
[49 nt withheld, positions 5786-5834]
CCTTTGACGTTGGAGTCCACGTTCTTT
[37 nt withheld, positions 5862-5898]
ACCCTATCTCGGTCTATTCTTTTGATTTATAAGGGATTTTGCCGATTTCGGCCTATTGGTTAAAAAATGA
GCTGATTTAACAAAAATTTAACGCGAATTAATTCTGTGGAATGTGTGTCAGTTAGGGTGTGGAAAGTCCC
CAGGCTCCCCAGCAGGCAGAAGTATGCAAAGCATGCATCTCAATTAGTCAGCAACCAGGTGTGGAAAGTC
CCCAGGCTCCCCAGCAGGCAGAAGTATGCAAAGCATGCATCTCAATTAGTCAGCAACCATAGTCCCGCCC
CTAACTCCGCCCATCCCGCCCCTAACTCCGCCCAGTTCCGCCCATTCTCCGCCCCATGGCTGACTAATTT
TTTTTATTTATGCAGAGGCCGAGGCCGCCTCTGCCTCTGAGCTATTCCAGAAGTAGTGAGGAGGCTTTTT
TGGAGGCCTAGGCTTTTGCAAAAAGCTCCCGGGAGCTTGTATATCCATTTTCGGATCTGATCAAGAGACA
GGATGAGGATCGTTTCGCATGATTGAACAAGATGGATTGCACGCAGGTTCTCCGGCCGCTTGGGTGGAGA
GGCTATTCGGCTATGACTGGGCACAACAGACAATCGGCTGCTCTGATGCCGCCGTGTTCCGGCTGTCAGC
GCAGGGGCGCCCGGTTCTTTTTGTCAAGACCGACCTGTCCGGTGCCCTGAATGAACTGCAGGACGAGGCA
GCGCGGCTATCGTGGCTGGCCACGACGGGCGTTCCTTGCGCAGCTGTGCTCGACGTTGTCACTGAAGCGG
GAAGGGACTGGCTGCTATTGGGCGAAGTGCCGGGGCAGGATCTCCTGTCATCTCACCTTGCTCCTGCCGA
GAAAGTATCCATCATGGCTGATGCAATGCGGCGGCTGCATACGCTTGATCCGGCTACCTGCCCATTCGAC
CACCAAGCGAAACATCGCATCGAGCGAGCACGTACTCGGATGGAAGCCGGTCTTGTCGATCAGGATGATC
TGGACGAAGAGCATCAGGGGCTCGCGCCAGCCGAACTGTTCGCCAGGCTCAAGGCGCGCATGCCCGACGG
CGAGGATCTCGTCGTGACCCATGGCGATGCCTGCTTGCCGAATATCATGGTGGAAAATGGCCGCTTTTCT
GGATTCATCGACTGTGGCCGGCTGGGTGTGGCGGACCGCTATCAGGACATAGCGTTGGCTACCCGTGATA
TTGCTGAAGAGCTTGGCGGCGAATGGGCTGACCGCTTCCTCGTGCTTTACGGTATCGCCGCTCCCGATTC
GCAGCGCATCGCCTTCTATCGCCTTCTTGACGAGTTCTTCTGAGCGGGACTCTGGGGTTCGAAATGACCG
ACCAAGCGACGCCCAACCTGCCATCACGAGATTTCGATTCCACCGCCGCCTTCTATGAAAGGTTGGGCTT
CGGAATCGTTTTCCGGGACGCCGGCTGGATGATCCTCCAGCGCGGGGATCTCATGCTGGAGTTCTTCGCC
CACCCCAACTTGTTTATTGCAGCTTATAATGGTTACAAATAAAGCAATAGCATCACAAATTTCACAAATA
AAGCATTTTTTTCACTGCATTCTAGTTGTGGTTTGTCCAAACTCATCAATGTATCTTATCATGTCTGTAT
ACCGTCGACCTCTAGCTAGAGCTTGGCGTAATCATGGTCATAGCTGTTTCCTGTGTGAAATTGTTATCCG
CTCACAATTCCACACAACATACGAGCCGGAAGCATAAAGTGTAAAGCCTGGGGTGCCTAATGAGTGAGCT
AACTCACATTAATTGCGTTGCGCTCACTGCCCGCTTTCCAGTCGGGAAACCTGTCGTGCCAGCTGCATTA
ATGAATCGGCCAACGCGCGGGGAGAGGCGGTTTGCGTATTGGGCGCTCTTCCGCTTCCTCGCTCACTGAC
TCGCTGCGCTCGGTCGTTCGGCTGCGGCGAGCGGTATCAGCTCACTCAAAGGCGGTAATACGGTTATCCA
CAGAATCAGGGGATAACGCAGGAAAGAACATGTGAGCAAAAGGCCAGCAAAAGGCCAGGAACCGTAAAAA
GGCCGCGTTGCTGGCGTTTTTCCATAGGCTCCGCCCCCCTGACGAGCATCACAAAAATCGACGCTCAAGT
CAGAGGTGGCGAAACCCGACAGGACTATAAAGATACCAGGCGTTTCCCCCTGGAAGCTCCCTCGTGCGCT
CTCCTGTTCCGACCCTGCCGCTTACCGGATACCTGTCCGCCTTTCTCCCTTCGGGAAGCGTGGCGCTTTC
TCATAGCTCACGCTGTAGGTATCTCAGTTCGGTGTAGGTCGTTCGCTCCAAGCTGGGCTGTGTGCACGAA
CCCCCCGTTCAGCCCGACCGCTGCGCCTTATCCGGTAACTATCGTCTTGAGTCCAACCCGGTAAGACACG
ACTTATCGCCACTGGCAGCAGCCACTGGTAACAGGATTAGCAGAGCGAGGTATGTAGGCGGTGCTACAGA
GTTCTTGAAGTGGTGGCCTAACTACGGCTACACTAGAAGAACAGTATTTGGTATCTGCGCTCTGCTGAAG
CCAGTTACCTTCGGAAAAAGAGTTGGTAGCTCTTGATCCGGCAAACAAACCACCGCTGGTAGCGGTGGTT
TTTTTGTTTGCAAGCAGCAGATTACGCGCAGAAAAAAAGGATCTCAAGAAGATCCTTTGATCTTTTCTAC
GGGGTCTGACGCTCAGTGGAACGAAAACTCACGTTAAGGGATTTTGGTCATGAGATTATCAAAAAGGATC
TTCACCTAGATCCTTTTAAATTAAAAATGAAGTTTTAAATCAATCTAAAGTATATATGAGTAAACTTGGT
CTGACAGTTACCAATGCTTAATCAGTGAGGCACCTATCTCAGCGATCTGTCTATTTCGTTCATCCATAGT
TGCCTGACTCCCCGTCGTGTAGATAACTACGATACGGGAGGGCTTACCATCTGGCCCCAGTGCTGCAATG
ATACCGCGAGACCCACGCTCACCGGCTCCAGATTTATCAGCAATAAACCAGCCAGCCGGAAGGGCCGAGC
GCAGAAGTGGTCCTGCAACTTTATCCGCCTCCATCCAGTCTATTAATTGTTGCCGGGAAGCTAGAGTAAG
TAGTTCGCCAGTTAATAGTTTGCGCAACGTTGTTGCCATTGCTACAGGCATCGTGGTGTCACGCTCGTCG
TTTGGTATGGCTTCATTCAGCTCCGGTTCCCAACGATCAAGGCGAGTTACATGATCCCCCATGTTGTGCA
AAAAAGCGGTTAGCTCCTTCGGTCCTCCGATCGTTGTCAGAAGTAAGTTGGCCGCAGTGTTATCACTCAT
GGTTATGGCAGCACTGCATAATTCTCTTACTGTCATGCCATCCGTAAGATGCTTTTCTGTGACTGGTGAG
TACTCAACCAAGTCATTCTGAGAATAGTGTATGCGGCGACCGAGTTGCTCTTGCCCGGCGTCAATACGGG
ATAATACCGCGCCACATAGCAGAACTTTAAAAGTGCTCATCATTGGAAAACGTTCTTCGGGGCGAAAACT
CTCAAGGATCTTACCGCTGTTGAGATCCAGTTCGATGTAACCCACTCGTGCACCCAACTGATCTTCAGCA
TCTTTTACTTTCACCAGCGTTTCTGGGTGAGCAAAAACAGGAAGGCAAAATGCCGCAAAAAAGGGAATAA
GGGCGACACGGAAATGTTGAATACTCATACTCTTCCTTTTTCAATATTATTGAAGCATTTATCAGGGTTA
TTGTCTCATGAGCGGATACATATTTGAATGTATTTAGAAAAATAAACAAATAGGGGTTCCGCGCACATTT
CCCCGAAAAGTGCCACCTGACGTCGACGGATCGGGAGATCTCCCGATCCCCTATGGTGCACTCTCAGTAC
AATCTGCTCTGATGCCGCATAGTTAAGCCAGTATCTGCT
