>Addgene plasmid #135385 | nSaCas9 P742 miniABEMax V82G | depositor partial sequence | sequence record 261061 | insert: nSaCas9 (D10A) with intradomain insertion of miniABEMax (evolved ecTadA [V82G]) at position P742
ATGAAGCGAAATTACATTCTGGGGCTGGCCATTGGCATTACATCAGTGGGCTATGGCATCATTGACTACG
AGACAAGGGACGTGATCGACGCCGGCGTGAGACTGTTCAAGGAGGCCAACGTGGAGAACAATGAGGGCCG
GAGATCCAAGAGGGGAGCAAGGCGCCTGAAGCGGAGAAGGCGCCACAGAATCCAGAGAGTGAAGAAGCTG
CTGTTCGATTACAACCTGCTGACCGACCACTCCGAGCTGTCTGGCATCAATCCTTATGAGGCCAGAGTGA
AGGGCCTGTCCCAGAAGCTGTCTGAGGAGGAGTTTAGCGCCGCCCTGCTGCACCTGGCAAAGAGGAGAGG
CGTGCACAACGTGAATGAGGTGGAGGAGGACACCGGCAACGAGCTGTCCACAAAGGAGCAGATCAGCCGC
AATTCCAAGGCCCTGGAGGAGAAGTATGTGGCCGAGCTGCAGCTGGAGCGGCTGAAGAAGGATGGCGAGG
TGAGGGGCTCCATCAATCGCTTCAAGACCTCTGACTACGTGAAGGAGGCCAAGCAGCTGCTGAAGGTGCA
GAAGGCCTACCACCAGCTGGATCAGTCCTTTATCGATACATATATCGACCTGCTGGAGACAAGGCGCACA
TACTATGAGGGACCAGGAGAGGGCTCTCCCTTCGGCTGGAAGGACATCAAGGAGTGGTACGAGATGCTGA
TGGGCCACTGCACCTATTTTCCAGAGGAGCTGAGAAGCGTGAAGTACGCCTATAACGCCGATCTGTACAA
CGCCCTGAATGACCTGAACAACCTGGTCATCACCAGGGATGAGAACGAGAAGCTGGAGTACTATGAGAAG
TTCCAGATCATCGAGAACGTGTTCAAGCAGAAGAAGAAGCCTACACTGAAGCAGATCGCCAAGGAGATCC
TGGTGAACGAGGAGGACATCAAGGGCTACCGCGTGACCTCCACAGGCAAGCCAGAGTTCACCAATCTGAA
GGTGTATCACGATATCAAGGACATCACAGCCCGGAAGGAGATCATCGAGAACGCCGAGCTGCTGGATCAG
ATCGCCAAGATCCTGACCATCTATCAGAGCTCCGAGGACATCCAGGAGGAGCTGACCAACCTGAATAGCG
AGCTGACACAGGAGGAGATCGAGCAGATCAGCAATCTGAAGGGCTACACCGGCACACACAACCTGAGCCT
GAAGGCCATCAATCTGATCCTGGATGAGCTGTGGCACACAAACGACAATCAGATCGCCATCTTTAACCGG
CTGAAGCTGGTGCCAAAGAAGGTGGACCTGTCCCAGCAGAAGGAGATCCCAACCACACTGGTGGACGATT
TCATCCTGTCTCCCGTGGTGAAGCGGAGCTTCATCCAGAGCATCAAAGTGATCAACGCCATCATCAAGAA
GTACGGCCTGCCCAATGATATCATCATCGAGCTGGCCAGGGAGAAGAACTCCAAGGACGCCCAGAAGATG
ATCAATGAGATGCAGAAGAGGAACCGCCAGACCAATGAGCGGATCGAGGAGATCATCAGAACCACAGGCA
AGGAGAACGCCAAGTACCTGATCGAGAAGATCAAGCTGCACGATATGCAGGAGGGCAAGTGTCTGTATTC
TCTGGAGGCCATCCCTCTGGAGGACCTGCTGAACAATCCATTCAACTACGAGGTGGATCACATCATCCCC
CGGAGCGTGAGCTTCGACAATTCTTTTAACAATAAGGTGCTGGTGAAGCAGGAGGAGAACAGCAAGAAGG
GCAATAGGACCCCTTTCCAGTACCTGTCTAGCTCCGATTCTAAGATCAGCTACGAGACATTCAAGAAGCA
CATCCTGAATCTGGCCAAGGGCAAGGGCCGCATCAGCAAGACCAAGAAGGAGTACCTGCTGGAGGAGCGG
GACATCAACAGATTCTCCGTGCAGAAGGACTTCATCAACCGGAATCTGGTGGACACCAGATACGCCACAC
GCGGCCTGATGAATCTGCTGCGGTCTTATTTCAGAGTGAACAATCTGGATGTGAAGGTGAAGAGCATCAA
CGGCGGCTTCACCTCCTTTCTGCGGAGAAAGTGGAAGTTTAAGAAGGAGCGCAACAAGGGCTATAAGCAC
CACGCCGAGGATGCCCTGATCATCGCCAATGCCGACTTCATCTTTAAGGAGTGGAAGAAGCTGGACAAGG
CCAAGAAAGTGATGGAGAACCAGATGTTCGAGGAGAAGCAGGCCGAGAGCATGCCCCCGAAGAAGAAACG
TAAGGTGGGTAGCAGCGGTAGCCCGAAAAAGAAGCGCAAAGTGGGCAGCGACGCGCTGGACGATTTCGAT
CTGGACATGCTGGGCAGCGATGCGCTGGATGATTTCGGCGGTGGCAGCTCTGAGGTGGAGTTTTCCCACG
AGTACTGGATGAGACATGCCCTGACCCTGGCCAAGAGGGCACGCGATGAGAGGGAGGTGCCTGTGGGAGC
CGTGCTGGTGCTGAACAATAGAGTGATCGGCGAGGGCTGGAACAGAGCCATCGGCCTGCACGACCCAACA
GCCCATGCCGAAATTATGGCCCTGAGACAGGGCGGCCTGGTCATGCAGAACTACAGACTGATTGACGCCA
CCCTGTACGGCACATTCGAGCCTTGCGTGATGTGCGCCGGCGCCATGATCCACTCTAGGATCGGCCGCGT
GGTGTTTGGCGTGAGGAACGCAAAAACCGGCGCCGCAGGCTCCCTGATGGACGTGCTGCACTACCCCGGC
ATGAATCACCGCGTCGAAATTACCGAGGGAATCCTGGCAGATGAATGTGCCGCCCTGCTGTGCTATTTCT
TTCGGATGCCTAGACAGGTGTTCAATGCTCAGAAGAAGGCCCAGAGCTCCACCGACGGCGGTAGCGGCGG
TAGCGGTGGTAGCGGCGGCAGCGGTGGTAGCGGTGGCAGCGGTGGTCCCGAGATCGAGACAGAGCAGGAG
TACAAGGAGATTTTCATCACACCTCACCAGATCAAGCACATCAAGGACTTCAAGGACTACAAGTATTCTC
ACAGGGTGGATAAGAAGCCCAACCGCGAGCTGATCAATGACACCCTGTATAGCACACGGAAGGACGATAA
GGGCAATACCCTGATCGTGAACAATCTGAACGGCCTGTACGACAAGGATAATGACAAGCTGAAGAAGCTG
ATCAACAAGTCTCCCGAGAAGCTGCTGATGTACCACCACGATCCTCAGACATATCAGAAGCTGAAGCTGA
TCATGGAGCAGTACGGCGACGAGAAGAACCCACTGTATAAGTACTATGAGGAGACAGGCAACTACCTGAC
AAAGTATAGCAAGAAGGATAATGGCCCCGTGATCAAGAAGATCAAGTACTATGGCAACAAGCTGAATGCC
CACCTGGACATCACCGACGATTACCCTAACTCTCGCAATAAGGTGGTGAAGCTGAGCCTGAAGCCATACC
GGTTCGACGTGTACCTGGACAACGGCGTGTATAAGTTTGTGACAGTGAAGAATCTGGATGTGATCAAGAA
GGAGAACTACTATGAGGTGAACAGCAAGTGCTACGAGGAGGCCAAGAAGCTGAAGAAGATCAGCAACCAG
GCCGAGTTCATCGCCTCTTTTTACAACAATGACCTGATCAAGATCAATGGCGAGCTGTATAGAGTGATCG
GCGTGAACAATGATCTGCTGAACAGAATCGAAGTGAATATGATCGACATCACCTACAGGGAGTATCTGGA
GAACATGAATGATAAGAGGCCCCCTCGCATCATCAAGACCATCGCCTCTAAGACACAGAGCATCAAGAAG
TACAGCACAGACATCCTGGGGAACCTGTATGAAGTCAAGAGCAAGAAACATCCTCAGATTATCAAGAAAG
GCTCTGGTGGTTCTAAGCGACCTGCCGCCACAAAGAAGGCTGGACAGGCTAAGAAGAAGAAAGATTACAA
AGACGATGACGATAAGGGATCCGGCGCAACAAACTTCTCTCTGCTGAAACAAGCCGGAGATGTCGAAGAG
AATCCTGGACCGATGGCCAAGCCTTTGTCTCAAGAAGAATCCACCCTCATTGAAAGAGCAACGGCTACAA
TCAACAGCATCCCCATCTCTGAAGACTACAGCGTCGCCAGCGCAGCTCTCTCTAGCGACGGCCGCATCTT
CACTGGTGTCAATGTATATCATTTTACTGGGGGACCTTGTGCAGAACTCGTGGTGCTGGGCACTGCTGCT
GCTGCGGCAGCTGGCAACCTGACTTGTATCGTCGCGATCGGAAATGAGAACAGGGGCATCTTGAGCCCCT
GCGGACGGTGCCGACAGGTGCTTCTCGATCTGCATCCTGGGATCAAAGCCATAGTGAAGGACAGTGATGG
ACAGCCGACGGCAGTTGGGATTCGTGAATTGCTGCCCTCTGGTTATGTGTGGGAGGGCTAA
